>Addgene plasmid #218982 | LvPolyUb | addgene full sequence | sequence record 433881 | Addgene NGS Result
AAGCTTACTAGTCCTCACAACATTTCTTCCCTTTTTTGCGGGAGTTGGGGCAAATAATCCTGACAATGTC
CAATGATTATTTTAAAAAGTGCTATGTACAATCGCTTTGTATTTGTATAATTGTTATAAAAAATGCATTG
TATGTATTTATATTTACATACATAATTATTCTACAAAGTGTATTGTACAATCACTTTATATCAACTTTAG
ATGTATCGTGTTATTAGTGTCAAATCTGACTGCGTGCATACTGATTCGATGCCAAAAGTGGATTAATGCC
TCCTTGTGCCCCGCGTGTCTCTTGGCAACTAGAGCATTATTGTAGAATATTGGGGCACCTAAAATACACT
GACAAGCAATCATCCAAAAATATCTAACAAAATACTAAACAATAACAGGACGGTCATTTTTCTGATATCT
AAAACAAGTTTTTGTTGAAGGGACATTGTGCAAGACTTTCAAAAACTTATTAAGAATGTTGAACCGTTTA
CTTTTTTTATTTTAACACGTGATACTATAGTATACATAACGATTGGGCGAAAAAATACCGTGACAGTCAA
TCAAACAATCTAAATTCCCACTTTGCAGAATCACTTTTGTGATTCCCTTGTATCTTCAACAAGATATAGA
TAGATGGATAGCATGGAAGTTTTTGTTTTTTACTTAGAAATGGTAAAACGATGTTTTTTCCCCAGGGTCT
TTTCCCCCTATGTAAATTATGTTTCATTCTTTCAATAAAAAAAAACACAAACTGAAAAAAAACTTATAAG
CAAAAAAAAAGGCGTAAATATTTTTTTATGAACTCTGTTAAACGGAAACAACAACAACACAGTCGCCAAT
ATATACCTCCCGCGACCAGTGATCATTCCAGAAAATGTTTTGGGCCGAAATTATATTGCATAATTCCGAA
ATTGCGAGTCATCATCGTCTGCAATATCTGGCGCGGGTTAATATGACGTCATGTGCCATAGATACACAAT
CTATCTTTATTACCCAATAGAAAAGGATGAAATAGTCCATGTGACACAGACTGACCAATCGCAAGTCAAC
ACAAAGCACCATATAAAACACACGCAAGCGTCGCAGTGTCAATAAATTGCATGAGACTTCCGCAGAGGTT
GCACTCGAGAAGAACTCGTCCATTTTTTTCCAGAAAAACTCTAATTTCAAAGTAAGTAGACGAGGTTTTC
ACATTATTTTAAGGCAGTTATTTCAATGAAGATGCAGTTTGTAAATGTTTGATTTAAAAAAAGCACTTTT
GAAGAAGAATGATGATGAAGAACATAAATTGTCAACGACCACATCGTCGTCATTATTCGTGTGCTTTTTT
TTTGTTGTAATTTATGTTTGGCTTTCCAAATGAAGGCAATATAGGAACATTAACAGCATGAACAAAGTCT
CATATTTAGTTTGATTGAAAGTTCAAATTATAGGGCGTAGAAATCATTGAAATTGTAGGGTGGATACCGT
GGATTATTGCGTCGTGTGTGTGCATGATAAGATCGTCTGACTCAGACGTCGCGTCTTTTGTTGTGTGGTG
TGTGTGGTATGGATGATGATCAATTGTGATGTTTGGTGGGGATTTTCATGAACGCTGAATTAAAAGACAA
TGAGTGGAAATGGCCATGCCAATTTCTGGTCCATGGATTGTGTGAATGCAATGACAATTTCATTCAATTT
TTGTCTGGGCTGCCATGATGAACATGATGAAGTCTGAACTGAAGTGTTGTGATTGAAATGACAAAGAATT
TTTGTCATGAGAAAGAATGAGGCATGTACGGTACGGTAACTTAAAACGTTGATAGCTAGGTGTAGATTTT
CTAGATACGTTTGGCAGTAGGCCTAGATCTAGAGGCACTTGGCCAATCATGAATAGTCTATGGGAGACAA
TTTCCCATATTGAAGACTTGCTTTGCAAAAGAAACGACACCAACAAAGCGTAATTTTTTCCACCCCAAAT
TTTTTCGCGAAGGTCAGAACAGAAGCCCATGGCAAAGGCCTGTTTTGTATGTGCATGGCCATGGATGAAA
AAAATATAAATACAAAAGTTGGTGAATTTTTAAAGATGAAAAGGGGTAATTTTTCATGAGGTATCTGCTT
AGGCCCTATCACATTTTTATTTGCTGCCAAGGTAATTCTTTTGCTGCATGTGTAAAAAAAGGAAATTGGT
CTCCCAAACTGGGAGTGGAGACTGTCTCTGAAATTGGATACCCAAGTTCTTTAATCTTTACAAAATTCTG
ATATTGAAAATAATCTCTCTCATGGGAGATGTTCTCCCATATTGGCTGTGCACCAGTTGGTCGGTGTGCA
AAGTCTAGACAATACGTATCCAGGCACTATCGCCTATGAATAATGCAATAGCAGTGCAGTTCACAACGGC
CTCTCTCCCGATCAGCGCAGATGTTGGGGAACTAATTTCAACTTTTGTCGTAATTTATGTCAAATAACTG
ACAGTCGTAACTTAAGACCCTAATCAGCTAATGTTAATCCTTGACCTGAATTGCAGGCATCTGAAACGGC
TGTAATCCAGCTTCGATCTTAATGTCATAGTTCAAATTCTCAGTAGATTTAACTGAGCGTGGTGCGTGTT
TGGCCATTGCCATAGTTTTTATATGGACTGAAGTCAACGACCAAAAGATCTGCTCAAGGCAGCCCAACTG
CATTAGCAAGATTTTGGTTGCTATTCAGTCAATATCAGAACTACGGCAATGGACGAGTGCGGCGATGTCA
ACCTACATGTAACTGAGAATTCAAACTATGACATTGAGAACGAAGCCAAAATACAGCAAATATTGATGTG
GTTGAAACTTGGGTCAAGGATCAAATGGACAATATTTGGCAAAAAAGATAAATTTTGAGGTGAAATTGTT
TCCTGACATTGCCATGTTGGTTGGTGTGAAACTGCAGCGCAAGACAATGAAGGAAGAGACTTTATAGAGT
AAGCTGCCCCGAATTTGACATGTTTTGAACCATTTTTTGTTCTTAAGTCTTTTCACATAATGAAAATTGC
ATTAAAATGATCAATGTTGGTTGAATATATTTAGAATTGCAATGTTGAATTTCTCCATTTTGAATATTTC
ATAAAAAATCTGCACTGTACCACCATGTTTTGCTCCCGCCACAGATTTCTTAATTTTAGAGCATTTTATG
GCTACCTCATTTCTTAAATCTGAGCAAAGCTACCGCATGTTATTGAAATATGGCACAGATTCGCATTTTT
AAAGGGGATTTTGGTGTTCAAGTCGTGACTTGCATGTGGTGGGTGATAATGCCTGTGTATGTCAATGCAT
GTGGTTCGTGTTGTGTGGATTGACTGAGCTGACTTGTGGAATAAGTTTGCCATGTTGAATTCCAGGCATG
CTACTCTGAATAAAGGTCTTTAGAAAAACAGATTCCAATAATGTTTTCATTTTTTTGTCAATTTTCTACA
GGTCAGTGCGATCGCATCGATAGGCTAGGTGGAGGCTCAGTGATGATAAGTCTGCGATGGTGGATGCATG
TGTCATGGTCATAGCTGTTTCCTGTGTGAAATTGTTATCCGCTCAGAGGGCACAATCCTATTCCGCGCTA
TCCGACAATCTCCAAGACATTAGGTGGAGTTCAGTTCGGCGTATGGCATATGTCGCTGGAAAGAACATGT
GAGCAAAAGGCCAGCAAAAGGCCAGGAACCGTAAAAAGGCCGCGTTGCTGGCGTTTTTCCATAGGCTCCG
CCCCCCTGACGAGCATCACAAAAATCGACGCTCAAGTCAGAGGTGGCGAAACCCGACAGGACTATAAAGA
TACCAGGCGTTTCCCCCTGGAAGCTCCCTCGTGCGCTCTCCTGTTCCGACCCTGCCGCTTACCGGATACC
TGTCCGCCTTTCTCCCTTCGGGAAGCGTGGCGCTTTCTCATAGCTCACGCTGTAGGTATCTCAGTTCGGT
GTAGGTCGTTCGCTCCAAGCTGGGCTGTGTGCACGAACCCCCCGTTCAGCCCGACCGCTGCGCCTTATCC
GGTAACTATCGTCTTGAGTCCAACCCGGTAAGACACGACTTATCGCCACTGGCAGCAGCCACTGGTAACA
GGATTAGCAGAGCGAGGTATGTAGGCGGTGCTACAGAGTTCTTGAAGTGGTGGCCTAACTACGGCTACAC
TAGAAGAACAGTATTTGGTATCTGCGCTCTGCTGAAGCCAGTTACCTTCGGAAAAAGAGTTGGTAGCTCT
TGATCCGGCAAACAAACCACCGCTGGTAGCGGTGGTTTTTTTGTTTGCAAGCAGCAGATTACGCGCAGAA
AAAAAGGATCTCAAGAAGATCCTTTGATCTTTTCTACGGGGTCTGACGCTCTATTCAACAAAGCCGCCGT
CCCGTCAAGTCAGCGTAAATGGGTAGGGGGCTTCAAATCGTCCTCGTGATACCAATTCGGAGCCTGCTTT
TTTGTACAAACTTGTTGATAATGGCAATTCAAGGATCTTCACCTAGATCCTTTTAAATTAAAAATGAAGT
TTTAAATCAATCTAAAGTATATATGAGTAAACTTGGTCTGACAGTTACCAATGCTTAATCAGTGAGGCAC
CTATCTCAGCGATCTGTCTATTTCGTTCATCCATAGTTGCCTGACTCCCCGTCGTGTAGATAACTACGAT
ACGGGAGGGCTTACCATCTGGCCCCAGTGCTGCAATGATACCGCGAGAGCCACGCTCACCGGCTCCAGAT
TTATCAGCAATAAACCAGCCAGCCGGAAGGGCCGAGCGCAGAAGTGGTCCTGCAACTTTATCCGCCTCCA
TCCAGTCTATTAATTGTTGCCGGGAAGCTAGAGTAAGTAGTTCGCCAGTTAATAGTTTGCGCAACGTTGT
TGCCATTGCTACAGGCATCGTGGTGTCACGCTCGTCGTTTGGTATGGCTTCATTCAGCTCCGGTTCCCAA
CGATCAAGGCGAGTTACATGATCCCCCATGTTGTGCAAAAAAGCGGTTAGCTCCTTCGGTCCTCCGATCG
TTGTCAGAAGTAAGTTGGCCGCAGTGTTATCACTCATGGTTATGGCAGCACTGCATAATTCTCTTACTGT
CATGCCATCCGTAAGATGCTTTTCTGTGACTGGTGAGTACTCAACCAAGTCATTCTGAGAATAGTGTATG
CGGCGACCGAGTTGCTCTTGCCCGGCGTCAATACGGGATAATACCGCGCCACATAGCAGAACTTTAAAAG
TGCTCATCATTGGAAAACGTTCTTCGGGGCGAAAACTCTCAAGGATCTTACCGCTGTTGAGATCCAGTTC
GATGTAACCCACTCGTGCACCCAACTGATCTTCAGCATCTTTTACTTTCACCAGCGTTTCTGGGTGAGCA
AAAACAGGAAGGCAAAATGCCGCAAAAAAGGGAATAAGGGCGACACGGAAATGTTGAATACTCATACTCT
TCCTTTTTCAATATTATTGAAGCATTTATCAGGGTTATTGTCTCATGAGCGGATACATATTTGAATGTAT
TTAGAAAAATAAACAAATAGGGGTTCCGCGCACATTTCCCCGAAAAGTGCCAGATACCTGAAACAAAACC
CATCGTACGGCCAAGGAAGTCTCCAATAACTGTGATCCACCACAAGCGCCAGGGTTTTCCCAGTCACGAC
GTTGTAAAACGACGGCCAGTCATGCATAATCCGCACGCATCTGGAATAAGGAAGTGCCATTCCGCCTGAC
CT
Features (pLannotate 1.2.2; 5 found; start..end, strand, type, name):
   3696..4284    -  rep_origin     ori: high-copy-number ColE1/pMB1/pBR322/pUC origin of replication
   4401..4425    -  protein_bind   attB1: mutant version of attB; recombination site for the Gateway® BP reaction BP Clonase™
   4525..5385    -  CDS            AmpR: β-lactamase; bla; confers resistance to ampicillin, carbenicillin, and related antibiotics
   5386..5490    -  promoter       AmpR promoter: bla
   5577..5620    -  CDS            lacZα (fragment): LacZα fragment of β-galactosidase; lacZ fragment
