[The description below was written by a language model from this plasmid's Addgene catalogue record and pLannotate feature annotations shown in this document.]
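Description:
LvPolyUb is a 5,672 bp cloning plasmid that carries the polyubiquitin-C promoter of the green sea urchin Lytechinus variegatus as a synthesised insert of about 3.4 kb in the Twist Bioscience high-copy ampicillin backbone (about 2.2 kb). It is catalogued as a sea urchin vector, but its maintenance functions are purely bacterial. It has a high-copy ColE1/pUC-type origin of replication and a β-lactamase gene (AmpR) driven by its own bla promoter, which allows ampicillin selection in E. coli.

The automated annotation of the full sequence detects only backbone elements: the origin, AmpR and its promoter, a short lacZα remnant, and a 25 bp match to a Gateway attB1 site lying between the origin and the resistance gene. The attB1 match sits in the backbone, and the record does not indicate that the plasmid is meant for Gateway recombination. The first 3.7 kb or so of the sequence is unannotated. This is consistent with the promoter insert occupying that region, since a sea urchin regulatory sequence would not be represented in standard feature databases. No reporter, coding sequence, polyadenylation signal or tag is recorded downstream of the promoter, so the plasmid appears to hold the promoter alone rather than a complete expression cassette.

Polyubiquitin promoters are generally used to drive broad, constitutive transgene expression. This plasmid therefore most plausibly serves as a source of the promoter for building L. variegatus expression or transgenesis constructs, although the record states no purpose beyond the promoter's identity.
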