Addgene plasmid #218982: LvPolyUb
Purpose: L.variegatus polyubiquitin-C promoter
Depositing lab: Amro Hamdoun. Depositing organization: University of California, San Diego (UCSD).
Backbone
  Vector backbone: Twist Bioscience High Copy Amp
  Backbone manufacturer: Twist Bioscience
  Backbone size w/o insert (bp): 2233
  Total vector size (bp): 5672
  Vector type: sea urchin
Growth in bacteria
  Bacterial resistance: Ampicillin, 100 μg/mL
  Growth temperature: 37°C
  Growth strain: DH5alpha
  Copy number: High Copy
Gene/Insert
  Gene/Insert name: L.variegatus polyubiquitinC promoter
  Species: Synthetic; Lytechinus variegatus
  Insert size (bp): 3439
  Promoter: L.variegatus polyubiquitinC promoter
  Cloning method: Gene Synthesis
  Sequencing primers: 5′ TGTAAAACGACGGCCAGT; 3′ AGCGGATAACAATTTCACACAGG
Terms and licenses: Academic/Nonprofit Terms; Industry Terms: Not Available to Industry
How to cite: LvPolyUb was a gift from Amro Hamdoun (Addgene plasmid # 218982 ; http://n2t.net/addgene:218982 ; RRID:Addgene_218982)
