>Addgene plasmid #218982 | LvPolyUb | depositor partial sequence | sequence record 427432 | L.variegatus polyubiquitinC promoter
ACTAGTCCTCACAACATTTCTTCCCTTTTTTGCGGGAGTTGGGGCAAATAATCCTGACAATGTCCAATGA
TTATTTTAAAAAGTGCTATGTACAATCGCTTTGTATTTGTATAATTGTTATAAAAAATGCATTGTATGTA
TTTATATTTACATACATAATTATTCTACAAAGTGTATTGTACAATCACTTTATATCAACTTTAGATGTAT
CGTGTTATTAGTGTCAAATCTGACTGCGTGCATACTGATTCGATGCCAAAAGTGGATTAATGCCTCCTTG
TGCCCCGCGTGTCTCTTGGCAACTAGAGCATTATTGTAGAATATTGGGGCACCTAAAATACACTGACAAG
CAATCATCCAAAAATATCTAACAAAATACTAAACAATAACAGGACGGTCATTTTTCTGATATCTAAAACA
AGTTTTTGTTGAAGGGACATTGTGCAAGACTTTCAAAAACTTATTAAGAATGTTGAACCGTTTACTTTTT
TTATTTTAACACGTGATACTATAGTATACATAACGATTGGGCGAAAAAATACCGTGACAGTCAATCAAAC
AATCTAAATTCCCACTTTGCAGAATCACTTTTGTGATTCCCTTGTATCTTCAACAAGATATAGATAGATG
GATAGCATGGAAGTTTTTGTTTTTTACTTAGAAATGGTAAAACGATGTTTTTTCCCCAGGGTCTTTTCCC
CCTATGTAAATTATGTTTCATTCTTTCAATAAAAAAAAACACAAACTGAAAAAAAACTTATAAGCAAAAA
AAAAGGCGTAAATATTTTTTTATGAACTCTGTTAAACGGAAACAACAACAACACAGTCGCCAATATATAC
CTCCCGCGACCAGTGATCATTCCAGAAAATGTTTTGGGCCGAAATTATATTGCATAATTCCGAAATTGCG
AGTCATCATCGTCTGCAATATCTGGCGCGGGTTAATATGACGTCATGTGCCATAGATACACAATCTATCT
TTATTACCCAATAGAAAAGGATGAAATAGTCCATGTGACACAGACTGACCAATCGCAAGTCAACACAAAG
CACCATATAAAACACACGCAAGCGTCGCAGTGTCAATAAATTGCATGAGACTTCCGCAGAGGTTGCACTC
GAGAAGAACTCGTCCATTTTTTTCCAGAAAAACTCTAATTTCAAAGTAAGTAGACGAGGTTTTCACATTA
TTTTAAGGCAGTTATTTCAATGAAGATGCAGTTTGTAAATGTTTGATTTAAAAAAAGCACTTTTGAAGAA
GAATGATGATGAAGAACATAAATTGTCAACGACCACATCGTCGTCATTATTCGTGTGCTTTTTTTTTGTT
GTAATTTATGTTTGGCTTTCCAAATGAAGGCAATATAGGAACATTAACAGCATGAACAAAGTCTCATATT
TAGTTTGATTGAAAGTTCAAATTATAGGGCGTAGAAATCATTGAAATTGTAGGGTGGATACCGTGGATTA
TTGCGTCGTGTGTGTGCATGATAAGATCGTCTGACTCAGACGTCGCGTCTTTTGTTGTGTGGTGTGTGTG
GTATGGATGATGATCAATTGTGATGTTTGGTGGGGATTTTCATGAACGCTGAATTAAAAGACAATGAGTG
GAAATGGCCATGCCAATTTCTGGTCCATGGATTGTGTGAATGCAATGACAATTTCATTCAATTTTTGTCT
GGGCTGCCATGATGAACATGATGAAGTCTGAACTGAAGTGTTGTGATTGAAATGACAAAGAATTTTTGTC
ATGAGAAAGAATGAGGCATGTACGGTACGGTAACTTAAAACGTTGATAGCTAGGTGTAGATTTTCTAGAT
ACGTTTGGCAGTAGGCCTAGATCTAGAGGCACTTGGCCAATCATGAATAGTCTATGGGAGACAATTTCCC
ATATTGAAGACTTGCTTTGCAAAAGAAACGACACCAACAAAGCGTAATTTTTTCCACCCCAAATTTTTTC
GCGAAGGTCAGAACAGAAGCCCATGGCAAAGGCCTGTTTTGTATGTGCATGGCCATGGATGAAAAAAATA
TAAATACAAAAGTTGGTGAATTTTTAAAGATGAAAAGGGGTAATTTTTCATGAGGTATCTGCTTAGGCCC
TATCACATTTTTATTTGCTGCCAAGGTAATTCTTTTGCTGCATGTGTAAAAAAAGGAAATTGGTCTCCCA
AACTGGGAGTGGAGACTGTCTCTGAAATTGGATACCCAAGTTCTTTAATCTTTACAAAATTCTGATATTG
AAAATAATCTCTCTCATGGGAGATGTTCTCCCATATTGGCTGTGCACCAGTTGGTCGGTGTGCAAAGTCT
AGACAATACGTATCCAGGCACTATCGCCTATGAATAATGCAATAGCAGTGCAGTTCACAACGGCCTCTCT
CCCGATCAGCGCAGATGTTGGGGAACTAATTTCAACTTTTGTCGTAATTTATGTCAAATAACTGACAGTC
GTAACTTAAGACCCTAATCAGCTAATGTTAATCCTTGACCTGAATTGCAGGCATCTGAAACGGCTGTAAT
CCAGCTTCGATCTTAATGTCATAGTTCAAATTCTCAGTAGATTTAACTGAGCGTGGTGCGTGTTTGGCCA
TTGCCATAGTTTTTATATGGACTGAAGTCAACGACCAAAAGATCTGCTCAAGGCAGCCCAACTGCATTAG
CAAGATTTTGGTTGCTATTCAGTCAATATCAGAACTACGGCAATGGACGAGTGCGGCGATGTCAACCTAC
ATGTAACTGAGAATTCAAACTATGACATTGAGAACGAAGCCAAAATACAGCAAATATTGATGTGGTTGAA
ACTTGGGTCAAGGATCAAATGGACAATATTTGGCAAAAAAGATAAATTTTGAGGTGAAATTGTTTCCTGA
CATTGCCATGTTGGTTGGTGTGAAACTGCAGCGCAAGACAATGAAGGAAGAGACTTTATAGAGTAAGCTG
CCCCGAATTTGACATGTTTTGAACCATTTTTTGTTCTTAAGTCTTTTCACATAATGAAAATTGCATTAAA
ATGATCAATGTTGGTTGAATATATTTAGAATTGCAATGTTGAATTTCTCCATTTTGAATATTTCATAAAA
AATCTGCACTGTACCACCATGTTTTGCTCCCGCCACAGATTTCTTAATTTTAGAGCATTTTATGGCTACC
TCATTTCTTAAATCTGAGCAAAGCTACCGCATGTTATTGAAATATGGCACAGATTCGCATTTTTAAAGGG
GATTTTGGTGTTCAAGTCGTGACTTGCATGTGGTGGGTGATAATGCCTGTGTATGTCAATGCATGTGGTT
CGTGTTGTGTGGATTGACTGAGCTGACTTGTGGAATAAGTTTGCCATGTTGAATTCCAGGCATGCTACTC
TGAATAAAGGTCTTTAGAAAAACAGATTCCAATAATGTTTTCATTTTTTTGTCAATTTTCTACAGGTCAG
TGCGATCGC
